Addgene plasmid #141201: pET-DUET-1-mRhubarb720-HO
Purpose: Expresses mRhubarb720 fluorescent protein and heme oxygenase
Depositing lab: Elad Firnberg. Depositing organization: Revolve Biotechnologies, Inc. Publication: mRhubarb: Engineering of monomeric, red-shifted, and brighter variants of iRFP using structure-guided multi-site mutagenesis. Rogers OC, Johnson DM, Firnberg E. Sci Rep. 2019 Oct 30;9(1):15653. doi: 10.1038/s41598-019-52123-7. PubMed 31666599.
Backbone
  Vector backbone: pET-DUET-1
  Total vector size (bp): 7064
  Vector type: Bacterial Expression
Growth in bacteria
  Bacterial resistance: Ampicillin, 100 μg/mL
  Growth temperature: 37°C
  Growth strain: DH5alpha
  Copy number: High Copy
Gene/Insert 1
  Gene/Insert name: mRhubarb720
  Species: Synthetic
  Insert size (bp): 993
  Mutation: R134H, L196Q, T202D, V203I, W309R, Q310A compared to iRFP
  Promoter: T7
  Tag / fusion protein: 6x-His (N terminal on insert)
  Cloning method: Restriction Enzyme; 5′ cloning site NcoI (not destroyed); 3′ cloning site SalI (not destroyed)
  Sequencing primers: 5′ ATG CGT CCG GCG TAG A; 3′ GAT TAT GCG GCC GTG TAC AA
Gene/Insert 2
  Gene/Insert name: heme oxygenase
  Insert size (bp): 831
  Promoter: T7
  Cloning method: Restriction Enzyme; 5′ cloning site NdeI (not destroyed); 3′ cloning site AvrII (not destroyed)
  Sequencing primers: 5′ TTG TAC ACG GCC GCA TAA TC
Terms and licenses: Academic/Nonprofit Terms; Industry Terms: Not Available to Industry
How to cite: pET-DUET-1-mRhubarb720-HO was a gift from Elad Firnberg (Addgene plasmid # 141201 ; http://n2t.net/addgene:141201 ; RRID:Addgene_141201)
