[The description below was written by a language model from this plasmid's Addgene catalogue record and pLannotate feature annotations shown in this document.]
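Description:
pET-DUET-1-mRhubarb720-HO is a bacterial co-expression plasmid of about 7.1 kb built on the pET-DUET-1 backbone, which carries two separate T7-driven cloning sites so that two proteins can be made in the same E. coli cell. It is selected with ampicillin through the β-lactamase gene and replicates from a ColE1/pBR322-type origin. The catalogue lists it as high copy, although the annotation also finds the rop gene and bom region, which are normally associated with more moderate copy number. An f1 origin, short leftover tetracycline-resistance fragments and a lacI repressor gene with its own promoter are also present.

Each expression unit consists of a T7 promoter followed by a lac operator, so transcription depends on a host that supplies T7 RNA polymerase and is held off by LacI until induced with IPTG or lactose. A single T7 terminator lies downstream of the second unit. The first unit, cloned NcoI to SalI behind the T7 gene 10 ribosome binding site, encodes mRhubarb720 with an N-terminal 6xHis tag. This synthetic monomeric near-infrared fluorescent protein is derived from iRFP (of Rhodopseudomonas palustris origin) and differs from it by R134H, L196Q, T202D, V203I, W309R and Q310A. The second unit, cloned NdeI to AvrII, encodes heme oxygenase, which the annotation matches to a Synechocystis sp. PCC 6803 enzyme. The backbone S-tag fragment sits after this insert.

The pairing is functional: mRhubarb720 needs biliverdin as its chromophore, and heme oxygenase produces it by opening the heme ring. Co-expression therefore lets E. coli assemble the fluorescent holoprotein, supporting expression, His-tag purification and characterisation of this variant.
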