Features (pLannotate 1.2.2; 22 found; start..end, strand, type, name):
     88..106     +  promoter       T7 promoter: promoter for bacteriophage T7 RNA polymerase
    107..131     +  protein_bind   lac operator: The lac repressor binds to the lac operator to inhibit transcription in E. coli. This inhibition can be relieved by adding lactose or isopropyl-β-D-thiogalactopyranoside (IPTG). lac repressor encoded by lacI
    146..168     +  RBS            RBS: efficient ribosome binding site from bacteriophage T7 gene 10 (Olins and Rangwala, 1989)
    217..1164    +  CDS            mRhubarb720: mRhubarb720 is a basic (constitutively fluorescent) near ir fluorescent protein published in 2019, derived from Rhodopseudomonas palustris. It requires the cofactor biliverdin for fluorescence.
   1264..1282    +  promoter       T7 promoter: promoter for bacteriophage T7 RNA polymerase
   1283..1307    +  protein_bind   lac operator: The lac repressor binds to the lac operator to inhibit transcription in E. coli. This inhibition can be relieved by adding lactose or isopropyl-β-D-thiogalactopyranoside (IPTG). lac repressor encoded by lacI
   1350..2090    +  CDS            pbsA2: HO2_SYNY3 - Experimental evidence at protein level: Swiss-Prot protein existence level 1. Catalyzes the opening of the heme ring with the release of iron. Key enzyme in the synthesis of the chromophoric part of the photosynthetic antennae. From Synechocystis sp. (strain PCC 6803 / Kazusa).
   2114..2155    +  CDS            S-Tag (fragment): affinity and epitope tag derived from pancreatic ribonuclease A
   2185..2202    +  CDS            SET1 (fragment): solubility-enhancement tag derived from T7 phage gene 10B
   2210..2257    +  terminator     T7 terminator: transcription terminator for bacteriophage T7 RNA polymerase
   2294..2749    +  rep_origin     f1 ori (sequence partly withheld): f1 bacteriophage origin of replication; arrow indicates direction of (+) strand synthesis
   2864..3724    -  CDS            AmpR: β-lactamase; bla; confers resistance to ampicillin, carbenicillin, and related antibiotics
   3725..3817    -  promoter       AmpR promoter: bla
   3898..4486    +  rep_origin     ori: high-copy-number ColE1/pMB1/pBR322/pUC origin of replication
   4672..4811    -  misc_feature   bom: basis of mobility region from pBR322
   4913..5104    -  CDS            rop: Rop protein, which maintains plasmids at low copy number; rop
   5121..5501    +  CDS            YPB1_ECOLX: Protein predicted: Swiss-Prot protein existence level 4. From Escherichia coli.
   5563..5627    -  CDS            TcR (fragment): tetracycline efflux protein; tet; confers resistance to tetracycline
   5642..5663    -  protein_bind   CAP binding site: CAP binding activates transcription in the presence of cAMP. E. coli catabolite activator protein
   5676..6758    -  CDS            lacI: lac repressor; lacI; The lac repressor binds to the lac operator to inhibit transcription in E. coli. This inhibition can be relieved by adding lactose or isopropyl-β-D-thiogalactopyranoside (IPTG).
   6759..6836    -  promoter       lacI promoter: lacI
   6844..62      -  CDS            TcR (fragment) (across the origin): tetracycline efflux protein; tet; confers resistance to tetracycline
>Addgene plasmid #141201 | pET-DUET-1-mRhubarb720-HO | addgene full sequence | sequence record 309029 | Addgene NGS Result
CGCCAGCAACCGCACCTGTGGCGCCGGTGATGCCGGCCACGATGCGTCCGGCGTAGAGGATCGAGATCGA
TCTCGATCCCGCGAAATTAATACGACTCACTATAGGGGAATTGTGAGCGGATAACAATTCCCCTCTAGAA
ATAATTTTGTTTAACTTTAAGAAGGAGATATACCATGGGCAGCAGCCATCACCATCATCACCACAGCCAG
GATCCGATGGCTGAAGGATCCGTCGCCAGGCAGCCTGACCTCTTGACCTGCGACGATGAGCCGATCCATA
TCCCCGGTGCCATCCAACCGCATGGACTGCTGCTCGCCCTCGCCGCCGACATGACGATCGTTGCCGGCAG
CGACAACCTTCCCGAACTCACCGGACTGGCGATCGGCGCCCTGATCGGCCGCTCTGCGGCCGATGTCTTC
GACTCGGAGACGCACAACCGTCTGACGATCGCCTTGGCCGAGCCCGGGGCGGCCGTCGGAGCACCGATCA
CTGTCGGCTTCACGATGCGAAAGGACGCAGGCTTCATCGGCTCCTGGCATCGCCATGATCAGCTCATCTT
CCTCGAGCTCGAGCCTCCCCAGCGGGACGTCGCCGAGCCGCAGGCGTTCTTCCGCCACACCAACAGCGCC
ATCCGCCGCCTGCAGGCCGCCGAAACCTTGGAGAGCGCCTGCGCCGCCGCGGCGCAAGAGGTGCGGAAGA
TTACCGGCTTCGATCGGGTGATGATCTATCGCTTCGCCTCCGACTTCAGCGGCGAAGTGATCGCAGAGGA
TCGGTGCGCCGAGGTCGAGTCAAAACTAGGCCAGCACTATCCTGCCTCAGATATTCCGGCGCAGGCCCGT
CGGCTCTATACCATCAACCCGGTACGGATCATTCCCGATATCAATTATCGGCCGGTGCCGGTCACCCCAG
ACCTCAATCCGGTCACCGGGCGGCCGATTGATCTTAGCTTCGCCATCCTGCGCAGCGTCTCGCCCGTCCA
TCTGGAATTCATGCGCAACATAGGCATGCACGGCACGATGTCGATCTCGATTTTGCGCGGCGAGCGACTG
TGGGGATTGATCGTTTGCCATCACCGAACGCCGTACTACGTCGATCTCGATGGCCGCCAAGCCTGCGAGC
TAGTCGCCCAGGTTCTGGCCCGGGCGATCGGCGTGATGGAAGAGTAAGAGCTCGGCGCGCCTGCAGGTCG
ACAAGCTTGCGGCCGCATAATGCTTAAGTCGAACAGAAAGTAATCGTATTGTACACGGCCGCATAATCGA
AATTAATACGACTCACTATAGGGGAATTGTGAGCGGATAACAATTCCCCATCTTAGTATATTAGTTAAGT
ATAAGAAGGAGATATACATATGACGAATCTTGCGCAGAAACTCAGGTATGGAACCCAACAGAGCCATACC
TTGGCAGAGAACACCGCATACATGAAGTGCTTCCTTAAAGGCATTGTTGAACGTGAACCTTTTAGACAGC
TGCTCGCCAATTTGTACTACCTTTATTCCGCACTGGAGGCCGCACTCCGGCAGCATCGCGACAATGAGAT
CATCAGTGCAATCTATTTTCCTGAACTGAATCGTACGGACAAGCTCGCAGAGGATCTGACGTATTATTAC
GGTCCGAATTGGCAGCAAATCATTCAGCCAACACCGTGCGCCAAAATATATGTAGATCGATTGAAAACGA
TTGCTGCATCGGAGCCGGAATTGCTTATCGCTCACTGTTATACCCGCTATCTTGGTGATTTGTCGGGCGG
CCAAAGTCTTAAAAACATTATTCGTTCAGCACTGCAGTTGCCCGAAGGTGAAGGGACGGCTATGTATGAG
TTCGACAGCCTGCCAACACCGGGAGATCGCCGGCAGTTTAAAGAAATCTACAGGGATGTGCTTAATAGCC
TGCCACTGGACGAAGCAACTATTAATAGGATCGTAGAAGAAGCTAACTATGCTTTTTCACTGAACCGCGA
AGTAATGCATGATCTGGAGGACCTGATCAAAGCAGCGATAGGCGAGCATACCTTTGATCTGCTTACCAGA
CAAGATCGCCCAGGTTCGACCGAAGCTCGATCGACGGCAGGTCACCCGATTACGCTTATGTTTGTGAATA
ACTCGAGTCTGGTAAAGAAACCGCTGCTGCGAAATTTGAACGCCAGCACATGGACTCGTCTACTAGCGCA
GCTTAATTAACCTAGGCTGCTGCCACCGCTGAGCAATAACTAGCATAACCCCTTGGGGCCTCTAAACGGG
TCTTGAGGGGTTTTTTGCTGAAAGGAGGAACTATATCCGGATTGGCGAATGGG
[124 nt withheld, positions 2294-2417]
C
[91 nt withheld, positions 2419-2509]
A
[49 nt withheld, positions 2511-2559]
CCTTTGACGTTGGAGTCCACGTTCTTT
[37 nt withheld, positions 2587-2623]
ACCCTATCTCGGTCTATTCTTTTGATTTATAAGGGATTTTGCCGATTTCGGCCTATTGGTTAAAAAATGA
GCTGATTTAACAAAAATTTAACGCGAATTTTAACAAAATATTAACGTTTACAATTTCTGGCGGCACGATG
GCATGAGATTATCAAAAAGGATCTTCACCTAGATCCTTTTAAATTAAAAATGAAGTTTTAAATCAATCTA
AAGTATATATGAGTAAACTTGGTCTGACAGTTACCAATGCTTAATCAGTGAGGCACCTATCTCAGCGATC
TGTCTATTTCGTTCATCCATAGTTGCCTGACTCCCCGTCGTGTAGATAACTACGATACGGGAGGGCTTAC
CATCTGGCCCCAGTGCTGCAATGATACCGCGAGACCCACGCTCACCGGCTCCAGATTTATCAGCAATAAA
CCAGCCAGCCGGAAGGGCCGAGCGCAGAAGTGGTCCTGCAACTTTATCCGCCTCCATCCAGTCTATTAAT
TGTTGCCGGGAAGCTAGAGTAAGTAGTTCGCCAGTTAATAGTTTGCGCAACGTTGTTGCCATTGCTACAG
GCATCGTGGTGTCACGCTCGTCGTTTGGTATGGCTTCATTCAGCTCCGGTTCCCAACGATCAAGGCGAGT
TACATGATCCCCCATGTTGTGCAAAAAAGCGGTTAGCTCCTTCGGTCCTCCGATCGTTGTCAGAAGTAAG
TTGGCCGCAGTGTTATCACTCATGGTTATGGCAGCACTGCATAATTCTCTTACTGTCATGCCATCCGTAA
GATGCTTTTCTGTGACTGGTGAGTACTCAACCAAGTCATTCTGAGAATAGTGTATGCGGCGACCGAGTTG
CTCTTGCCCGGCGTCAATACGGGATAATACCGCGCCACATAGCAGAACTTTAAAAGTGCTCATCATTGGA
AAACGTTCTTCGGGGCGAAAACTCTCAAGGATCTTACCGCTGTTGAGATCCAGTTCGATGTAACCCACTC
GTGCACCCAACTGATCTTCAGCATCTTTTACTTTCACCAGCGTTTCTGGGTGAGCAAAAACAGGAAGGCA
AAATGCCGCAAAAAAGGGAATAAGGGCGACACGGAAATGTTGAATACTCATACTCTTCCTTTTTCAATCA
TGATTGAAGCATTTATCAGGGTTATTGTCTCATGAGCGGATACATATTTGAATGTATTTAGAAAAATAAA
CAAATAGGTCATGACCAAAATCCCTTAACGTGAGTTTTCGTTCCACTGAGCGTCAGACCCCGTAGAAAAG
ATCAAAGGATCTTCTTGAGATCCTTTTTTTCTGCGCGTAATCTGCTGCTTGCAAACAAAAAAACCACCGC
TACCAGCGGTGGTTTGTTTGCCGGATCAAGAGCTACCAACTCTTTTTCCGAAGGTAACTGGCTTCAGCAG
AGCGCAGATACCAAATACTGTCCTTCTAGTGTAGCCGTAGTTAGGCCACCACTTCAAGAACTCTGTAGCA
CCGCCTACATACCTCGCTCTGCTAATCCTGTTACCAGTGGCTGCTGCCAGTGGCGATAAGTCGTGTCTTA
CCGGGTTGGACTCAAGACGATAGTTACCGGATAAGGCGCAGCGGTCGGGCTGAACGGGGGGTTCGTGCAC
ACAGCCCAGCTTGGAGCGAACGACCTACACCGAACTGAGATACCTACAGCGTGAGCTATGAGAAAGCGCC
ACGCTTCCCGAAGGGAGAAAGGCGGACAGGTATCCGGTAAGCGGCAGGGTCGGAACAGGAGAGCGCACGA
GGGAGCTTCCAGGGGGAAACGCCTGGTATCTTTATAGTCCTGTCGGGTTTCGCCACCTCTGACTTGAGCG
TCGATTTTTGTGATGCTCGTCAGGGGGGCGGAGCCTATGGAAAAACGCCAGCAACGCGGCCTTTTTACGG
TTCCTGGCCTTTTGCTGGCCTTTTGCTCACATGTTCTTTCCTGCGTTATCCCCTGATTCTGTGGATAACC
GTATTACCGCCTTTGAGTGAGCTGATACCGCTCGCCGCAGCCGAACGACCGAGCGCAGCGAGTCAGTGAG
CGAGGAAGCGGAAGAGCGCCTGATGCGGTATTTTCTCCTTACGCATCTGTGCGGTATTTCACACCGCAAT
GGTGCACTCTCAGTACAATCTGCTCTGATGCCGCATAGTTAAGCCAGTATACACTCCGCTATCGCTACGT
GACTGGGTCATGGCTGCGCCCCGACACCCGCCAACACCCGCTGACGCGCCCTGACGGGCTTGTCTGCTCC
CGGCATCCGCTTACAGACAAGCTGTGACCGTCTCCGGGAGCTGCATGTGTCAGAGGTTTTCACCGTCATC
ACCGAAACGCGCGAGGCAGCTGCGGTAAAGCTCATCAGCGTGGTCGTGAAGCGATTCACAGATGTCTGCC
TGTTCATCCGCGTCCAGCTCGTTGAGTTTCTCCAGAAGCGTTAATGTCTGGCTTCTGATAAAGCGGGCCA
TGTTAAGGGCGGTTTTTTCCTGTTTGGTCACTGATGCCTCCGTGTAAGGGGGATTTCTGTTCATGGGGGT
AATGATACCGATGAAACGAGAGAGGATGCTCACGATACGGGTTACTGATGATGAACATGCCCGGTTACTG
GAACGTTGTGAGGGTAAACAACTGGCGGTATGGATGCGGCGGGACCAGAGAAAAATCACTCAGGGTCAAT
GCCAGCGCTTCGTTAATACAGATGTAGGTGTTCCACAGGGTAGCCAGCAGCATCCTGCGATGCAGATCCG
GAACATAATGGTGCAGGGCGCTGACTTCCGCGTTTCCAGACTTTACGAAACACGGAAACCGAAGACCATT
CATGTTGTTGCTCAGGTCGCAGACGTTTTGCAGCAGCAGTCGCTTCACGTTCGCTCGCGTATCGGTGATT
CATTCTGCTAACCAGTAAGGCAACCCCGCCAGCCTAGCCGGGTCCTCAACGACAGGAGCACGATCATGCT
AGTCATGCCCCGCGCCCACCGGAAGGAGCTGACTGGGTTGAAGGCTCTCAAGGGCATCGGTCGAGATCCC
GGTGCCTAATGAGTGAGCTAACTTACATTAATTGCGTTGCGCTCACTGCCCGCTTTCCAGTCGGGAAACC
TGTCGTGCCAGCTGCATTAATGAATCGGCCAACGCGCGGGGAGAGGCGGTTTGCGTATTGGGCGCCAGGG
TGGTTTTTCTTTTCACCAGTGAGACGGGCAACAGCTGATTGCCCTTCACCGCCTGGCCCTGAGAGAGTTG
CAGCAAGCGGTCCACGCTGGTTTGCCCCAGCAGGCGAAAATCCTGTTTGATGGTGGTTAACGGCGGGATA
TAACATGAGCTGTCTTCGGTATCGTCGTATCCCACTACCGAGATGTCCGCACCAACGCGCAGCCCGGACT
CGGTAATGGCGCGCATTGCGCCCAGCGCCATCTGATCGTTGGCAACCAGCATCGCAGTGGGAACGATGCC
CTCATTCAGCATTTGCATGGTTTGTTGAAAACCGGACATGGCACTCCAGTCGCCTTCCCGTTCCGCTATC
GGCTGAATTTGATTGCGAGTGAGATATTTATGCCAGCCAGCCAGACGCAGACGCGCCGAGACAGAACTTA
ATGGGCCCGCTAACAGCGCGATTTGCTGGTGACCCAATGCGACCAGATGCTCCACGCCCAGTCGCGTACC
GTCTTCATGGGAGAAAATAATACTGTTGATGGGTGTCTGGTCAGAGACATCAAGAAATAACGCCGGAACA
TTAGTGCAGGCAGCTTCCACAGCAATGGCATCCTGGTCATCCAGCGGATAGTTAATGATCAGCCCACTGA
CGCGTTGCGCGAGAAGATTGTGCACCGCCGCTTTACAGGCTTCGACGCCGCTTCGTTCTACCATCGACAC
CACCACGCTGGCACCCAGTTGATCGGCGCGAGATTTAATCGCCGCGACAATTTGCGACGGCGCGTGCAGG
GCCAGACTGGAGGTGGCAACGCCAATCAGCAACGACTGTTTGCCCGCCAGTTGTTGTGCCACGCGGTTGG
GAATGTAATTCAGCTCCGCCATCGCCGCTTCCACTTTTTCCCGCGTTTTCGCAGAAACGTGGCTGGCCTG
GTTCACCACGCGGGAAACGGTCTGATAAGAGACACCGGCATACTCTGCGACATCGTATAACGTTACTGGT
TTCACATTCACCACCCTGAATTGACTCTCTTCCGGGCGCTATCATGCCATACCGCGAAAGGTTTTGCGCC
ATTCGATGGTGTCCGGGATCTCGACGCTCTCCCTTATGCGACTCCTGCATTAGGAAGCAGCCCAGTAGTA
GGTTGAGGCCGTTGAGCACCGCCGCCGCAAGGAATGGTGCATGCAAGGAGATGGCGCCCAACAGTCCCCC
GGCCACGGGGCCTGCCACCATACCCACGCCGAAACAAGCGCTCATGAGCCCGAAGTGGCGAGCCCGATCT
TCCCCATCGGTGATGTCGGCGATATAGG
